Addgene plasmid #50615: pNS7
Purpose: NS module plasmid for Cermak, et al., 2011 TALEN kit
Depositing lab: Daniel Voytas. Depositing organization: University of Minnesota.
Backbone
  Vector backbone: pTC14
  Backbone manufacturer: n/a
  Backbone size w/o insert (bp): 3007
  Total vector size (bp): 3111
  Vector type: Unspecified
Growth in bacteria
  Bacterial resistance: Tetracycline, 10 μg/mL
  Growth temperature: 37°C
  Growth strain: DH5alpha
  Growth instructions: 10mg/L Tet
  Copy number: High Copy
Gene/Insert
  Gene/Insert name: NS7
  Species: Xanthamonas
  Insert size (bp): 104
  Cloning method: Restriction Enzyme; 5′ cloning site XbaI (not destroyed); 3′ cloning site XhoI (not destroyed)
  Sequencing primers: 5′ caagcctgattgggagaaaa
Terms and licenses: Academic/Nonprofit Terms; Industry Terms: Not Available to Industry
Depositor comments: Note: Restriction digests show that this pNS series of plasmids is actually about 2.5kb, not 3.1kb as the sequence-based map below suggests. All important features are present in the plasmid and the construct should function as reported despite this size discrepancy.
How to cite: pNS7 was a gift from Daniel Voytas (Addgene plasmid # 50615 ; http://n2t.net/addgene:50615 ; RRID:Addgene_50615)
