[The description below was written by a language model from this plasmid's Addgene catalogue record and pLannotate feature annotations shown in this document.]
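Description:
pNS7 is a small bacterial module plasmid from a Golden Gate TALEN assembly kit, built on the pTC14 backbone and carrying a single TAL effector repeat unit. The insert, NS7, is a 104 bp fragment of Xanthomonas origin cloned between XbaI and XhoI sites, both of which are retained. By the kit's naming convention, "NS" refers to the repeat-variable diresidue encoded by the repeat and "7" to the position the module occupies in an ordered repeat array, although the record itself only calls it an "NS module plasmid". The automated feature table does not annotate the repeat insert.

The plasmid replicates in E. coli from a high-copy ColE1/pUC-type origin and is selected with tetracycline, using a tetracycline efflux gene (TcR) driven by its own tet promoter. The remaining annotations are short remnants of earlier cloning vectors rather than functional units. They include fragments of lacI, an RSF origin and a kanamycin resistance gene, as well as a T7 promoter and the rrnB T1 and T2 terminators. No expression cassette for the repeat is evident, consistent with a role as a donor of a DNA part rather than an expression construct.

In use, modules of this type are combined with other repeat modules, each specifying one base of the target, to assemble custom TAL effector arrays that are then fused to a nuclease domain for genome editing. The depositor notes that restriction digests put the pNS series at about 2.5 kb rather than the 3.1 kb of the sequence-based map. All important features are reported to be present, and the plasmid is expected to function as described.
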