Features (pLannotate 1.2.2; 10 found; start..end, strand, type, name):
      1..54      -  CDS            lacI (fragment): lac repressor; lacI; The lac repressor binds to the lac operator to inhibit transcription in E. coli. This inhibition can be relieved by adding lactose or isopropyl-β-D-thiogalactopyranoside (IPTG).
     56..180     -  rep_origin     RSF ori (fragment): Plasmids containing the RSF 1030 origin of replication can be propagated in E. coli cells that contain additional plasmids with compatible origins.
    196..224     +  promoter       tet promoter: E. coli promoter for tetracycline efflux protein gene
    272..1462    +  CDS            TcR: tetracycline efflux protein; tet; confers resistance to tetracycline
   1560..1634    +  CDS            KanR (fragment): aminoglycoside phosphotransferase; aphA-3; confers resistance to kanamycin
   1637..1655    -  promoter       T7 promoter: promoter for bacteriophage T7 RNA polymerase
   1960..2548    +  rep_origin     ori: high-copy-number ColE1/pMB1/pBR322/pUC origin of replication
   2731..2823    +  CDS            lacI (fragment): lac repressor; lacI; The lac repressor binds to the lac operator to inhibit transcription in E. coli. This inhibition can be relieved by adding lactose or isopropyl-β-D-thiogalactopyranoside (IPTG).
   2878..2905    -  terminator     rrnB T2 terminator: transcription terminator T2 from the E. coli rrnB gene
   3037..3080    +  terminator     rrnB T1 terminator: Escherichia coli rrnB; transcription terminator T1 from the E. coli rrnB gene
>Addgene plasmid #50615 | pNS7 | depositor full sequence | sequence record 75696 | pNS7 sequence 3111 bps
CTGCATTAATGAATCGGCCAACGCGCGGGGAGAGGCGGTTTGCGTATTGGGCGCTCTTCCGCTTCCTCGC
TCACTGACTCGCTGCGCTCGGTCGTTCGGCTGCGGCGAGCGGTATCAGCTCACTCAAAGGCGGTAATACG
GTTATCCACAGAATCAGGGGATAACGCAGGAAAGAACATGAATTAATTCTCATGTTTGACAGCTTATCAT
CGATTAGCTTTAATGCGGTAGTTTATCACAGTTAAATTGCTAACGCAGTCAGGCACCGTGTATGAAATCT
AACAATGCGCTCATCGTCATCCTCGGCACCGTCACCCTGGATGCTGTAGGCATAGGCTTGGTTATGCCGG
TACTGCCGGGCCTCTTGCGGGATATCGTCCATTCCGACAGCATCGCCAGTCACTATGGCGTGCTGCTAGC
GCTATATGCGTTGATGCAATTTCTATGCGCACCCGTTCTCGGAGCACTGTCCGACCGCTTTGGCCGCCGC
CCAGTCCTGCTCGCTTCGCTACTTGGAGCCACTATCGACTACGCGATCATGGCGACCACACCCGTCCTGT
GGATTCTCTACGCCGGACGCATCGTGGCCGGCATCACCGGCGCCACAGGTGCGGTTGCTGGCGCCTATAT
CGCCGACATCACCGATGGGGAAGATCGGGCTCGCCACTTCGGGCTCATGAGCGCTTGTTTCGGCGTGGGT
ATGGTGGCAGGCCCCGTGGCCGGGGGACTGTTGGGCGCCATCTCCTTACATGCACCATTCCTTGCGGCGG
CGGTGCTCAACGGCCTCAACCTACTACTGGGCTGCTTCCTAATGCAGGAGTCGCATAAGGGAGAGCGCCG
ACCCATGCCCTTGAGAGCCTTCAACCCAGTCAGCTCCTTCCGGTGGGCGCGGGGCATGACTATCGTCGCC
GCACTTATGACTGTCTTCTTTATCATGCAACTCGTAGGACAGGTGCCGGCAGCGCTCTGGGTCATTTTCG
GCGAGGACCGCTTTCGCTGGAGCGCGACGATGATCGGCCTGTCGCTTGCGGTATTCGGAATCTTGCACGC
CCTCGCTCAAGCCTTCGTCACTGGTCCCGCCACCAAACGTTTCGGCGAGAAGCAGGCCATTATCGCCGGC
ATGGCGGCCGACGCGCTGGGCTACGTCTTGCTGGCGTTCGCGACGCGAGGCTGGATGGCCTTCCCCATTA
TGATTCTTCTCGCTTCCGGCGGCATCGGGATGCCCGCGTTGCAGGCCATGCTGTCCAGGCAGGTAGATGA
CGACCATCAGGGACAGCTTCAAGGATCGCTCGCGGCTCTTACCAGCCTAACTTCGATCATTGGACCGCTG
ATCGTCACGGCGATTTATGCCGCCTCGGCGAGCACATGGAACGGGTTGGCATGGATTGTAGGCGCCGCCC
TATACCTTGTCTGCCTCCCCGCGTTGCGTCGCGGTGCATGGAGCCGGGCCACCTCGACCTGAATGGAAGC
CGGCGGCACCTCGCTAACGGATTCACCACTCCAAGAATTGGAGCCAATCAATTCTTGCGGAGAACTGTGA
ATGCGCAAACCAACCCTTGATCGGGGAAGAACAGTATGTCGAGCTATTTTTTGACTTACTGGGGATCAAG
CCTGATTGGGAGAAAATAAAATATCCCCTATAGTGAGTCGTATTACATGGTCATAGCTGTTTCCTGGCAG
CTCTGGCCCGTGTCTCAAAATCTCTGATGTTACATTGCACAAGATAAAAATATATCATCATGCCTCCTCT
AGAGGTCTCACGGTGCAGCGGCTGTTGCCGGTGCTGTGCCAGGACCATGGCCTGACCCCGGACCAAGTGG
TGGCTATCGCCAGCAACAGCGGCGGCAAGCAAGCGCTCGAAACGAGACCCTCGAGCCACCCATGACCAAA
ATCCCTTAACGTGAGTTACGCGTCGTTCCACTGAGCGTCAGACCCCGTAGAAAAGATCAAAGGATCTTCT
TGAGATCCTTTTTTTCTGCGCGTAATCTGCTGCTTGCAAACAAAAAAACCACCGCTACCAGCGGTGGTTT
GTTTGCCGGATCAAGAGCTACCAACTCTTTTTCCGAAGGTAACTGGCTTCAGCAGAGCGCAGATACCAAA
TACTGTTCTTCTAGTGTAGCCGTAGTTAGGCCACCACTTCAAGAACTCTGTAGCACCGCCTACATACCTC
GCTCTGCTAATCCTGTTACCAGTGGCTGCTGCCAGTGGCGATAAGTCGTGTCTTACCGGGTTGGACTCAA
GACGATAGTTACCGGATAAGGCGCAGCGGTCGGGCTGAACGGGGGGTTCGTGCACACAGCCCAGCTTGGA
GCGAACGACCTACACCGAACTGAGATACCTACAGCGTGAGCTATGAGAAAGCGCCACGCTTCCCGAAGGG
AGAAAGGCGGACAGGTATCCGGTAAGCGGCAGGGTCGGAACAGGAGAGCGCACGAGGGAGCTTCCAGGGG
GAAACGCCTGGTATCTTTATAGTCCTGTCGGGTTTCGCCACCTCTGACTTGAGCGTCGATTTTTGTGATG
CTCGTCAGGGGGGCGGAGCCTATGGAAAAACGCCAGCAACGCGGCCTTTTTACGGTTCCTGGCCTTTTGC
TGGCCTTTTGCTCACATGTTCTTTCCTGCGTTATCCCCTGATTCTGTGGATAACCGTATTACCGCCTTTG
AGTGAGCTGATACCGCTCGCCGCAGCCGAACGACCGAGCGCAGCGAGTCAGTGAGCGAGGAAGCGGAAGA
GCGCCCAATACGCAAACCGCCTCTCCCCGCGCGTTGGCCGATTCATTAATGCAGCTGGCACGACAGGTTT
CCCGACTGGAAAGCGGGCAGTGAGCGCAACGCAATTAATACGCGTACCGCTAGCCAGGAAGAGTTTGTAG
AAACGCAAAAAGGCCATCCGTCAGGATGGCCTTCTGCTTAGTTTGATGCCTGGCAGTTTATGGCGGGCGT
CCTGCCCGCCACCCTCCGGGCCGTTGCTTCACAACGTTCAAATCCGCTCCCGGCGGATTTGTCCTACTCA
GGAGAGCGTTCACCGACAAACAACAGATAAAACGAAAGGCCCAGTCTTCCGACTGAGCCTTTCGTTTTAT
TTGATGCCTGGCAGTTCCCTACTCTCGCGTT
