>Addgene plasmid #50615 | pNS7 | addgene partial sequence | sequence record 78871 | pTC14_F2 5'-caagcctgattgggagaaaa-3'
GTCGTATTACATGGTCATAGCTGTTTCCTGGCAGCTCTGGCCCGTGTCTCAAAATCTCTGATGTTACATT
GCACAAGATAAAAATATATCATCATGCCTCCTCTAGAGGTCTCACGGTGCAGCGGCTGTTGCCGGTGCTG
TGCCAGGACCATGGCCTGACCCCGGACCAAGTGGTGGCTATCGCCAGCAACAGCGGCGGCAAGCAAGCGC
TCGAAACGAGACCCTCGAGCCACCCATGACCAAAATCCCTTAACGTGAGTTACGCGTCGTTCCACTGAGC
GTCAGACCCCGTAGAAAAGATCAAAGGATCTTCTTGAGATCCTTTTTTTCTGCGCGTAATCTGCTGCTTG
CAAACAAAAAAACCACCGCTACCAGCGGTGGTTTGTTTGCCGGATCAAGAGCTACCAACTCTTTTTCCGA
AGGTAACTGGCTTCAGCAGAGCGCAGATACCAAATACTGTTCTTCTAGTGTAGCCGTAGTTAGGCCACCA
CTTCAAGAACTCTGTAGCACCGCCTACATACCTCGCTCTGCTAATCCTGTTACCAGTGGCTGCTGCCAGT
GGCGATAAGTCGTGTCTTACCGGGTTGGACTCAAGACGATAGTTACCGGATAAGGCGCAGCGGTCGGGCT
GAACGGGGGGTTCGTGCACACAGCCCAGCTTGGAGCGAACGACCTACACCGAACTGAGATACCTACAGCG
TGAGCTATGAGAAAGCGCCACGCTTCCCGAAGGGAGAAAGGCGGACAGGTATCCGGTAAGCGGCAGGGTC
GGAACAGGAGAGCGCACGAGGGAGCTTCCAGGGGGAAACGCCTGGTATCTTTATAGTCCTGTCGGGTTTC
GCCACCTCTGACTTGAGCGTCGATTTTTGTGATGCTCGTCAGGGGGGCGGAGCCTATGGAAAAACGCCAG
CAACAGCGGCCTTTTTACGGTTCCTGGCCTTTCGTTTTATTTGATGCCTGGCAGTTCCCTACTCTCGCGT
TCTGCATTAATGAATCGGCCAACGCGCGGGGAGAGGCGGTTTGCGTATTGGGCGCTCTTCCGCTTCCTCG
CTCACTGACTCGCTGCGCTCGGTCGTTCGGCTGCGGCGAGCGGTATCAGCTCACTCAA
