>Addgene plasmid #50615 | pNS7 | addgene partial sequence | sequence record 79456 | pBR322ori-F 5'-GGGAAACGCCTGGTATCTTT-3'
GGGTTTCGCCACCTCTGACTTGAGCGTCGATTTTTGTGATGCTCGTCAGGGGGGCGGAGCCTATGGAAAA
ACGCCAGCAACAGCGGCCTTTTTACGGTTCCTGGCCTTTCGTTTTATTTGATGCCTGGCAGTTCCCTACT
CTCGCGTTCTGCATTAATGAATCGGCCAACGCGCGGGGAGAGGCGGTTTGCGTATTGGGCGCTCTTCCGC
TTCCTCGCTCACTGACTCGCTGCGCTCGGTCGTTCGGCTGCGGCGAGCGGTATCAGCTCACTCAAAGGCG
GTAATACGGTTATCCACAGAATCAGGGGATAACGCAGGAAAGAACATGAATTAATTCTCATGTTTGACAG
CTTATCATCGATTAGCTTTAATGCGGTAGTTTATCACAGTTAAATTGCTAACGCAGTCAGGCACCGTGTA
TGAAATCTAACAATGCGCTCATCGTCATCCTCGGCACCGTCACCCTGGATGCTGTAGGCATAGGCTTGGT
TATGCCGGTACTGCCGGGCCTCTTGCGGGATATCGTCCATTCCGACAGCATCGCCAGTCACTATGGCGTG
CTGCTAGCGCTATATGCGTTGATGCAATTTCTATGCGCACCCGTTCTCGGAGCACTGTCCGACCGCTTTG
GCCGCCGCCCAGTCCTGCTCGCTTCGCTACTTGGAGCCACTATCGACTACGCGATCATGGCGACCACACC
CGTCCTGTGGATTCTCTACGCCGGACGCATCGTGGCCGGCATCACCGGCGCCACAGGTGCGGTTGCTGGC
GCCTATATCGCCGACATCACCGATGGGGAAGATCGGGCTCGCCACTTCGGGCTCATGAGCGCTTGTTTCG
GCGTGGGTATGGTGGCAGGCCCCGTGGCCGGGGGACTGTTGGGCGCCATCTCCTTACATGCACCATTCCT
TGCGGCGGCGGTGCTCAACGGCCTCAACCTACTACTGGGCTGCTTCCTAATGCAGGAGTCGCATAAGGGA
GAGC
